>Addgene plasmid #84807 | LCV2 V-4 | depositor full sequence | sequence record 162606 | LCV2 V-4 sequence 13013 bps
GTCGACGGATCGGGAGATCTCCCGATCCCCTATGGTGCACTCTCAGTACAATCTGCTCTGATGCCGCATA
GTTAAGCCAGTATCTGCTCCCTGCTTGTGTGTTGGAGGTCGCTGAGTAGTGCGCGAGCAAAATTTAAGCT
ACAACAAGGCAAGGCTTGACCGACAATTGCATGAAGAATCTGCTTAGGGTTAGGCGTTTTGCGCTGCTTC
GCGATGTACGGGCCAGATATACGCGTTGACATTGATTATTGACTAGTTATTAATAGTAATCAATTACGGG
GTCATTAGTTCATAGCCCATATATGGAGTTCCGCGTTACATAACTTACGGTAAATGGCCCGCCTGGCTGA
CCGCCCAACGACCCCCGCCCATTGACGTCAATAATGACGTATGTTCCCATAGTAACGCCAATAGGGACTT
TCCATTGACGTCAATGGGTGGAGTATTTACGGTAAACTGCCCACTTGGCAGTACATCAAGTGTATCATAT
GCCAAGTACGCCCCCTATTGACGTCAATGACGGTAAATGGCCCGCCTGGCATTATGCCCAGTACATGACC
TTATGGGACTTTCCTACTTGGCAGTACATCTACGTATTAGTCATCGCTATTACCATGGTGATGCGGTTTT
GGCAGTACATCAATGGGCGTGGATAGCGGTTTGACTCACGGGGATTTCCAAGTCTCCACCCCATTGACGT
CAATGGGAGTTTGTTTTGGCACCAAAATCAACGGGACTTTCCAAAATGTCGTAACAACTCCGCCCCATTG
ACGCAAATGGGCGGTAGGCGTGTACGGTGGGAGGTCTATATAAGCAGCGCGTTTTGCCTGTACTGGGTCT
CTCTGGTTAGACCAGATCTGAGCCTGGGAGCTCTCTGGCTAACTAGGGAACCCACTGCTTAAGCCTCAAT
AAAGCTTGCCTTGAGTGCTTCAAGTAGTGTGTGCCCGTCTGTTGTGTGACTCTGGTAACTAGAGATCCCT
CAGACCCTTTTAGTCAGTGTGGAAAATCTCTAGCAGTGGCGCCCGAACAGGGACTTGAAAGCGAAAGGGA
AACCAGAGGAGCTCTCTCGACGCAGGACTCGGCTTGCTGAAGCGCGCACGGCAAGAGGCGAGGGGCGGCG
ACTGGTGAGTACGCCAAAAATTTTGACTAGCGGAGGCTAGAAGGAGAGAGATGGGTGCGAGAGCGTCAGT
ATTAAGCGGGGGAGAATTAGATCGCGATGGGAAAAAATTCGGTTAAGGCCAGGGGGAAAGAAAAAATATA
AATTAAAACATATAGTATGGGCAAGCAGGGAGCTAGAACGATTCGCAGTTAATCCTGGCCTGTTAGAAAC
ATCAGAAGGCTGTAGACAAATACTGGGACAGCTACAACCATCCCTTCAGACAGGATCAGAAGAACTTAGA
TCATTATATAATACAGTAGCAACCCTCTATTGTGTGCATCAAAGGATAGAGATAAAAGACACCAAGGAAG
CTTTAGACAAGATAGAGGAAGAGCAAAACAAAAGTAAGACCACCGCACAGCAAGCGGCCGCTGATCTTCA
GACCTGGAGGAGGAGATATGAGGGACAATTGGAGAAGTGAATTATATAAATATAAAGTAGTAAAAATTGA
ACCATTAGGAGTAGCACCCACCAAGGCAAAGAGAAGAGTGGTGCAGAGAGAAAAAAGAGCAGTGGGAATA
GGAGCTTTGTTCCTTGGGTTCTTGGGAGCAGCAGGAAGCACTATGGGCGCAGCGTCAATGACGCTGACGG
TACAGGCCAGACAATTATTGTCTGGTATAGTGCAGCAGCAGAACAATTTGCTGAGGGCTATTGAGGCGCA
ACAGCATCTGTTGCAACTCACAGTCTGGGGCATCAAGCAGCTCCAGGCAAGAATCCTGGCTGTGGAAAGA
TACCTAAAGGATCAACAGCTCCTGGGGATTTGGGGTTGCTCTGGAAAACTCATTTGCACCACTGCTGTGC
CTTGGAATGCTAGTTGGAGTAATAAATCTCTGGAACAGATTTGGAATCACACGACCTGGATGGAGTGGGA
CAGAGAAATTAACAATTACACAAGCTTAATACACTCCTTAATTGAAGAATCGCAAAACCAGCAAGAAAAG
AATGAACAAGAATTATTGGAATTAGATAAATGGGCAAGTTTGTGGAATTGGTTTAACATAACAAATTGGC
TGTGGTATATAAAATTATTCATAATGATAGTAGGAGGCTTGGTAGGTTTAAGAATAGTTTTTGCTGTACT
TTCTATAGTGAATAGAGTTAGGCAGGGATATTCACCATTATCGTTTCAGACCCACCTCCCAACCCCGAGG
GGACCCGACAGGCCCGAAGGAATAGAAGAAGAAGGTGGAGAGAGAGACAGAGACAGATCCATTCGATTAG
TGAACGGATCGGCACTGCGTGCGCCAATTCTGCAGACAAATGGCAGTATTCATCCACAATTTTAAAAGAA
AAGGGGGGATTGGGGGGTACAGTGCAGGGGAAAGAATAGTAGACATAATAGCAACAGACATACAAACTAA
AGAATTACAAAAACAAATTACAAAAATTCAAAATTTTCGGGTTTATTACAGGGACAGCAGAGATCCAGTT
TGGTTAATTAAGGTACCGAGGGCCTATTTCCCATGATTCCTTCATATTTGCATATACGATACAAGGCTGT
TAGAGAGATAATTAGAATTAATTTGACTGTAAACACAAAGATATTAGTACAAAATACGTGACGTAGAAAG
TAATAATTTCTTGGGTAGTTTGCAGTTTTAAAATTATGTTTTAAAATGGACTATCATATGCTTACCGTAA
CTTGAAAGTATTTCGATTTCTTGGCTTTATATATCTTGTGGAAAGGACGAAACACCGGCCCGAGCTAGCA
CTTCTCGGTTTTAGAGCTAGAAATAGCAAGTTAAAATAAGGCTAGTCCGTTATCAACTTGAAAAAGTGGC
ACCGAGTCGGTGCTTTTTTGAATTCGCTAGCTAGGTCTTGAAAGGAGTGGGAATTGGCTCCGGTGCCCGT
CAGTGGGCAGAGCGCACATCGCCCACAGTCCCCGAGAAGTTGGGGGGAGGGGTCGGCAATTGATCCGGTG
CCTAGAGAAGGTGGCGCGGGGTAAACTGGGAAAGTGATGTCGTGTACTGGCTCCGCCTTTTTCCCGAGGG
TGGGGGAGAACCGTATATAAGTGCAGTAGTCGCCGTGAACGTTCTTTTTCGCAACGGGTTTGCCGCCAGA
ACACAGGACCGGTTCTAGAGCGCTGCCACCATGGACAAGAAGTACAGCATCGGCCTGGACATCGGCACCA
ACTCTGTGGGCTGGGCCGTGATCACCGACGAGTACAAGGTGCCCAGCAAGAAATTCAAGGTGCTGGGCAA
CACCGACCGGCACAGCATCAAGAAGAACCTGATCGGAGCCCTGCTGTTCGACAGCGGCGAAACAGCCGAG
GCCACCCGGCTGAAGAGAACCGCCAGAAGAAGATACACCAGACGGAAGAACCGGATCTGCTATCTGCAAG
AGATCTTCAGCAACGAGATGGCCAAGGTGGACGACAGCTTCTTCCACAGACTGGAAGAGTCCTTCCTGGT
GGAAGAGGATAAGAAGCACGAGCGGCACCCCATCTTCGGCAACATCGTGGACGAGGTGGCCTACCACGAG
AAGTACCCCACCATCTACCACCTGAGAAAGAAACTGGTGGACAGCACCGACAAGGCCGACCTGCGGCTGA
TCTATCTGGCCCTGGCCCACATGATCAAGTTCCGGGGCCACTTCCTGATCGAGGGCGACCTGAACCCCGA
CAACAGCGACGTGGACAAGCTGTTCATCCAGCTGGTGCAGACCTACAACCAGCTGTTCGAGGAAAACCCC
ATCAACGCCAGCGGCGTGGACGCCAAGGCCATCCTGTCTGCCAGACTGAGCAAGAGCAGACGGCTGGAAA
ATCTGATCGCCCAGCTGCCCGGCGAGAAGAAGAATGGCCTGTTCGGAAACCTGATTGCCCTGAGCCTGGG
CCTGACCCCCAACTTCAAGAGCAACTTCGACCTGGCCGAGGATGCCAAACTGCAGCTGAGCAAGGACACC
TACGACGACGACCTGGACAACCTGCTGGCCCAGATCGGCGACCAGTACGCCGACCTGTTTCTGGCCGCCA
AGAACCTGTCCGACGCCATCCTGCTGAGCGACATCCTGAGAGTGAACACCGAGATCACCAAGGCCCCCCT
GAGCGCCTCTATGATCAAGAGATACGACGAGCACCACCAGGACCTGACCCTGCTGAAAGCTCTCGTGCGG
CAGCAGCTGCCTGAGAAGTACAAAGAGATTTTCTTCGACCAGAGCAAGAACGGCTACGCCGGCTACATTG
ACGGCGGAGCCAGCCAGGAAGAGTTCTACAAGTTCATCAAGCCCATCCTGGAAAAGATGGACGGCACCGA
GGAACTGCTCGTGAAGCTGAACAGAGAGGACCTGCTGCGGAAGCAGCGGACCTTCGACAACGGCAGCATC
CCCCACCAGATCCACCTGGGAGAGCTGCACGCCATTCTGCGGCGGCAGGAAGATTTTTACCCATTCCTGA
AGGACAACCGGGAAAAGATCGAGAAGATCCTGACCTTCCGCATCCCCTACTACGTGGGCCCTCTGGCCAG
GGGAAACAGCAGATTCGCCTGGATGACCAGAAAGAGCGAGGAAACCATCACCCCCTGGAACTTCGAGGAA
GTGGTGGACAAGGGCGCTTCCGCCCAGAGCTTCATCGAGCGGATGACCAACTTCGATAAGAACCTGCCCA
ACGAGAAGGTGCTGCCCAAGCACAGCCTGCTGTACGAGTACTTCACCGTGTATAACGAGCTGACCAAAGT
GAAATACGTGACCGAGGGAATGAGAAAGCCCGCCTTCCTGAGCGGCGAGCAGAAAAAGGCCATCGTGGAC
CTGCTGTTCAAGACCAACCGGAAAGTGACCGTGAAGCAGCTGAAAGAGGACTACTTCAAGAAAATCGAGT
GCTTCGACTCCGTGGAAATCTCCGGCGTGGAAGATCGGTTCAACGCCTCCCTGGGCACATACCACGATCT
GCTGAAAATTATCAAGGACAAGGACTTCCTGGACAATGAGGAAAACGAGGACATTCTGGAAGATATCGTG
CTGACCCTGACACTGTTTGAGGACAGAGAGATGATCGAGGAACGGCTGAAAACCTATGCCCACCTGTTCG
ACGACAAAGTGATGAAGCAGCTGAAGCGGCGGAGATACACCGGCTGGGGCAGGCTGAGCCGGAAGCTGAT
CAACGGCATCCGGGACAAGCAGTCCGGCAAGACAATCCTGGATTTCCTGAAGTCCGACGGCTTCGCCAAC
AGAAACTTCATGCAGCTGATCCACGACGACAGCCTGACCTTTAAAGAGGACATCCAGAAAGCCCAGGTGT
CCGGCCAGGGCGATAGCCTGCACGAGCACATTGCCAATCTGGCCGGCAGCCCCGCCATTAAGAAGGGCAT
CCTGCAGACAGTGAAGGTGGTGGACGAGCTCGTGAAAGTGATGGGCCGGCACAAGCCCGAGAACATCGTG
ATCGAAATGGCCAGAGAGAACCAGACCACCCAGAAGGGACAGAAGAACAGCCGCGAGAGAATGAAGCGGA
TCGAAGAGGGCATCAAAGAGCTGGGCAGCCAGATCCTGAAAGAACACCCCGTGGAAAACACCCAGCTGCA
GAACGAGAAGCTGTACCTGTACTACCTGCAGAATGGGCGGGATATGTACGTGGACCAGGAACTGGACATC
AACCGGCTGTCCGACTACGATGTGGACCATATCGTGCCTCAGAGCTTTCTGAAGGACGACTCCATCGACA
ACAAGGTGCTGACCAGAAGCGACAAGAACCGGGGCAAGAGCGACAACGTGCCCTCCGAAGAGGTCGTGAA
GAAGATGAAGAACTACTGGCGGCAGCTGCTGAACGCCAAGCTGATTACCCAGAGAAAGTTCGACAATCTG
ACCAAGGCCGAGAGAGGCGGCCTGAGCGAACTGGATAAGGCCGGCTTCATCAAGAGACAGCTGGTGGAAA
CCCGGCAGATCACAAAGCACGTGGCACAGATCCTGGACTCCCGGATGAACACTAAGTACGACGAGAATGA
CAAGCTGATCCGGGAAGTGAAAGTGATCACCCTGAAGTCCAAGCTGGTGTCCGATTTCCGGAAGGATTTC
CAGTTTTACAAAGTGCGCGAGATCAACAACTACCACCACGCCCACGACGCCTACCTGAACGCCGTCGTGG
GAACCGCCCTGATCAAAAAGTACCCTAAGCTGGAAAGCGAGTTCGTGTACGGCGACTACAAGGTGTACGA
CGTGCGGAAGATGATCGCCAAGAGCGAGCAGGAAATCGGCAAGGCTACCGCCAAGTACTTCTTCTACAGC
AACATCATGAACTTTTTCAAGACCGAGATTACCCTGGCCAACGGCGAGATCCGGAAGCGGCCTCTGATCG
AGACAAACGGCGAAACCGGGGAGATCGTGTGGGATAAGGGCCGGGATTTTGCCACCGTGCGGAAAGTGCT
GAGCATGCCCCAAGTGAATATCGTGAAAAAGACCGAGGTGCAGACAGGCGGCTTCAGCAAAGAGTCTATC
CTGCCCAAGAGGAACAGCGATAAGCTGATCGCCAGAAAGAAGGACTGGGACCCTAAGAAGTACGGCGGCT
TCGACAGCCCCACCGTGGCCTATTCTGTGCTGGTGGTGGCCAAAGTGGAAAAGGGCAAGTCCAAGAAACT
GAAGAGTGTGAAAGAGCTGCTGGGGATCACCATCATGGAAAGAAGCAGCTTCGAGAAGAATCCCATCGAC
TTTCTGGAAGCCAAGGGCTACAAAGAAGTGAAAAAGGACCTGATCATCAAGCTGCCTAAGTACTCCCTGT
TCGAGCTGGAAAACGGCCGGAAGAGAATGCTGGCCTCTGCCGGCGAACTGCAGAAGGGAAACGAACTGGC
CCTGCCCTCCAAATATGTGAACTTCCTGTACCTGGCCAGCCACTATGAGAAGCTGAAGGGCTCCCCCGAG
GATAATGAGCAGAAACAGCTGTTTGTGGAACAGCACAAGCACTACCTGGACGAGATCATCGAGCAGATCA
GCGAGTTCTCCAAGAGAGTGATCCTGGCCGACGCTAATCTGGACAAAGTGCTGTCCGCCTACAACAAGCA
CCGGGATAAGCCCATCAGAGAGCAGGCCGAGAATATCATCCACCTGTTTACCCTGACCAATCTGGGAGCC
CCTGCCGCCTTCAAGTACTTTGACACCACCATCGACCGGAAGAGGTACACCAGCACCAAAGAGGTGCTGG
ACGCCACCCTGATCCACCAGAGCATCACCGGCCTGTACGAGACACGGATCGACCTGTCTCAGCTGGGAGG
CGACAAGCGACCTGCCGCCACAAAGAAGGCTGGACAGGCTAAGAAGAAGAAAGATTACAAAGACGATGAC
GATAAGGGATCCGGCGCAACAAACTTCTCTCTGCTGAAACAAGCCGGAGATGTCGAAGAGAATCCTGGAC
CGACCGAGTACAAGCCCACGGTGCGCCTCGCCACCCGCGACGACGTCCCCAGGGCCGTACGCACCCTCGC
CGCCGCGTTCGCCGACTACCCCGCCACGCGCCACACCGTCGATCCGGACCGCCACATCGAGCGGGTCACC
GAGCTGCAAGAACTCTTCCTCACGCGCGTCGGGCTCGACATCGGCAAGGTGTGGGTCGCGGACGACGGCG
CCGCGGTGGCGGTCTGGACCACGCCGGAGAGCGTCGAAGCGGGGGCGGTGTTCGCCGAGATCGGCCCGCG
CATGGCCGAGTTGAGCGGTTCCCGGCTGGCCGCGCAGCAACAGATGGAAGGCCTCCTGGCGCCGCACCGG
CCCAAGGAGCCCGCGTGGTTCCTGGCCACCGTCGGAGTCTCGCCCGACCACCAGGGCAAGGGTCTGGGCA
GCGCCGTCGTGCTCCCCGGAGTGGAGGCGGCCGAGCGCGCCGGGGTGCCCGCCTTCCTGGAGACCTCCGC
GCCCCGCAACCTCCCCTTCTACGAGCGGCTCGGCTTCACCGTCACCGCCGACGTCGAGGTGCCCGAAGGA
CCGCGCACCTGGTGCATGACCCGCAAGCCCGGTGCCTGAACGCGTTAAGTCGACAATCAACCTCTGGATT
ACAAAATTTGTGAAAGATTGACTGGTATTCTTAACTATGTTGCTCCTTTTACGCTATGTGGATACGCTGC
TTTAATGCCTTTGTATCATGCTATTGCTTCCCGTATGGCTTTCATTTTCTCCTCCTTGTATAAATCCTGG
TTGCTGTCTCTTTATGAGGAGTTGTGGCCCGTTGTCAGGCAACGTGGCGTGGTGTGCACTGTGTTTGCTG
ACGCAACCCCCACTGGTTGGGGCATTGCCACCACCTGTCAGCTCCTTTCCGGGACTTTCGCTTTCCCCCT
CCCTATTGCCACGGCGGAACTCATCGCCGCCTGCCTTGCCCGCTGCTGGACAGGGGCTCGGCTGTTGGGC
ACTGACAATTCCGTGGTGTTGTCGGGGAAATCATCGTCCTTTCCTTGGCTGCTCGCCTGTGTTGCCACCT
GGATTCTGCGCGGGACGTCCTTCTGCTACGTCCCTTCGGCCCTCAATCCAGCGGACCTTCCTTCCCGCGG
CCTGCTGCCGGCTCTGCGGCCTCTTCCGCGTCTTCGCCTTCGCCCTCAGACGAGTCGGATCTCCCTTTGG
GCCGCCTCCCCGCGTCGACTTTAAGACCAATGACTTACAAGGCAGCTGTAGATCTTAGCCACTTTTTAAA
AGAAAAGGGGGGACTGGAAGGGCTAATTCACTCCCAACGAAGACAAGATCTGCTTTTTGCTTGTACTGGG
TCTCTCTGGTTAGACCAGATCTGAGCCTGGGAGCTCTCTGGCTAACTAGGGAACCCACTGCTTAAGCCTC
AATAAAGCTTGCCTTGAGTGCTTCAAGTAGTGTGTGCCCGTCTGTTGTGTGACTCTGGTAACTAGAGATC
CCTCAGACCCTTTTAGTCAGTGTGGAAAATCTCTAGCAGGGCCCGTTTAAACCCGCTGATCAGCCTCGAC
TGTGCCTTCTAGTTGCCAGCCATCTGTTGTTTGCCCCTCCCCCGTGCCTTCCTTGACCCTGGAAGGTGCC
ACTCCCACTGTCCTTTCCTAATAAAATGAGGAAATTGCATCGCATTGTCTGAGTAGGTGTCATTCTATTC
TGGGGGGTGGGGTGGGGCAGGACAGCAAGGGGGAGGATTGGGAAGACAATAGCAGGCATGCTGGGGATGC
GGTGGGCTCTATGGCTTCTGAGGCGGAAAGAACCAGCTGGGGCTCTAGGGGGTATCCCC
[124 nt withheld, positions 9300-9423]
C
[91 nt withheld, positions 9425-9515]
A
[49 nt withheld, positions 9517-9565]
CCTTTGACGTTGGAGTCCACGTTCTTT
[37 nt withheld, positions 9593-9629]
ACCCTATCTCGGTCTATTCTTTTGATTTATAAGGGATTTTGCCGATTTCGGCCTATTGGTTAAAAAATGA
GCTGATTTAACAAAAATTTAACGCGAATTAATTCTGTGGAATGTGTGTCAGTTAGGGTGTGGAAAGTCCC
CAGGCTCCCCAGCAGGCAGAAGTATGCAAAGCATGCATCTCAATTAGTCAGCAACCAGGTGTGGAAAGTC
CCCAGGCTCCCCAGCAGGCAGAAGTATGCAAAGCATGCATCTCAATTAGTCAGCAACCATAGTCCCGCCC
CTAACTCCGCCCATCCCGCCCCTAACTCCGCCCAGTTCCGCCCATTCTCCGCCCCATGGCTGACTAATTT
TTTTTATTTATGCAGAGGCCGAGGCCGCCTCTGCCTCTGAGCTATTCCAGAAGTAGTGAGGAGGCTTTTT
TGGAGGCCTAGGCTTTTGCAAAAAGCTCCCGGGAGCTTGTATATCCATTTTCGGATCTGATCAGCACGTG
TTGACAATTAATCATCGGCATAGTATATCGGCATAGTATAATACGACAAGGTGAGGAACTAAACCATGGC
CAAGTTGACCAGTGCCGTTCCGGTGCTCACCGCGCGCGACGTCGCCGGAGCGGTCGAGTTCTGGACCGAC
CGGCTCGGGTTCTCCCGGGACTTCGTGGAGGACGACTTCGCCGGTGTGGTCCGGGACGACGTGACCCTGT
TCATCAGCGCGGTCCAGGACCAGGTGGTGCCGGACAACACCCTGGCCTGGGTGTGGGTGCGCGGCCTGGA
CGAGCTGTACGCCGAGTGGTCGGAGGTCGTGTCCACGAACTTCCGGGACGCCTCCGGGCCGGCCATGACC
GAGATCGGCGAGCAGCCGTGGGGGCGGGAGTTCGCCCTGCGCGACCCGGCCGGCAACTGCGTGCACTTCG
TGGCCGAGGAGCAGGACTGACACGTGCTACGAGATTTCGATTCCACCGCCGCCTTCTATGAAAGGTTGGG
CTTCGGAATCGTTTTCCGGGACGCCGGCTGGATGATCCTCCAGCGCGGGGATCTCATGCTGGAGTTCTTC
GCCCACCCCAACTTGTTTATTGCAGCTTATAATGGTTACAAATAAAGCAATAGCATCACAAATTTCACAA
ATAAAGCATTTTTTTCACTGCATTCTAGTTGTGGTTTGTCCAAACTCATCAATGTATCTTATCATGTCTG
TATACCGTCGACCTCTAGCTAGAGCTTGGCGTAATCATGGTCATAGCTGTTTCCTGTGTGAAATTGTTAT
CCGCTCACAATTCCACACAACATACGAGCCGGAAGCATAAAGTGTAAAGCCTGGGGTGCCTAATGAGTGA
GCTAACTCACATTAATTGCGTTGCGCTCACTGCCCGCTTTCCAGTCGGGAAACCTGTCGTGCCAGCTGCA
TTAATGAATCGGCCAACGCGCGGGGAGAGGCGGTTTGCGTATTGGGCGCTCTTCCGCTTCCTCGCTCACT
GACTCGCTGCGCTCGGTCGTTCGGCTGCGGCGAGCGGTATCAGCTCACTCAAAGGCGGTAATACGGTTAT
CCACAGAATCAGGGGATAACGCAGGAAAGAACATGTGAGCAAAAGGCCAGCAAAAGGCCAGGAACCGTAA
AAAGGCCGCGTTGCTGGCGTTTTTCCATAGGCTCCGCCCCCCTGACGAGCATCACAAAAATCGACGCTCA
AGTCAGAGGTGGCGAAACCCGACAGGACTATAAAGATACCAGGCGTTTCCCCCTGGAAGCTCCCTCGTGC
GCTCTCCTGTTCCGACCCTGCCGCTTACCGGATACCTGTCCGCCTTTCTCCCTTCGGGAAGCGTGGCGCT
TTCTCATAGCTCACGCTGTAGGTATCTCAGTTCGGTGTAGGTCGTTCGCTCCAAGCTGGGCTGTGTGCAC
GAACCCCCCGTTCAGCCCGACCGCTGCGCCTTATCCGGTAACTATCGTCTTGAGTCCAACCCGGTAAGAC
ACGACTTATCGCCACTGGCAGCAGCCACTGGTAACAGGATTAGCAGAGCGAGGTATGTAGGCGGTGCTAC
AGAGTTCTTGAAGTGGTGGCCTAACTACGGCTACACTAGAAGAACAGTATTTGGTATCTGCGCTCTGCTG
AAGCCAGTTACCTTCGGAAAAAGAGTTGGTAGCTCTTGATCCGGCAAACAAACCACCGCTGGTAGCGGTG
GTTTTTTTGTTTGCAAGCAGCAGATTACGCGCAGAAAAAAAGGATCTCAAGAAGATCCTTTGATCTTTTC
TACGGGGTCTGACGCTCAGTGGAACGAAAACTCACGTTAAGGGATTTTGGTCATGAGATTATCAAAAAGG
ATCTTCACCTAGATCCTTTTAAATTAAAAATGAAGTTTTAAATCAATCTAAAGTATATATGAGTAAACTT
GGTCTGACAGTTACCAATGCTTAATCAGTGAGGCACCTATCTCAGCGATCTGTCTATTTCGTTCATCCAT
AGTTGCCTGACTCCCCGTCGTGTAGATAACTACGATACGGGAGGGCTTACCATCTGGCCCCAGTGCTGCA
ATGATACCGCGAGACCCACGCTCACCGGCTCCAGATTTATCAGCAATAAACCAGCCAGCCGGAAGGGCCG
AGCGCAGAAGTGGTCCTGCAACTTTATCCGCCTCCATCCAGTCTATTAATTGTTGCCGGGAAGCTAGAGT
AAGTAGTTCGCCAGTTAATAGTTTGCGCAACGTTGTTGCCATTGCTACAGGCATCGTGGTGTCACGCTCG
TCGTTTGGTATGGCTTCATTCAGCTCCGGTTCCCAACGATCAAGGCGAGTTACATGATCCCCCATGTTGT
GCAAAAAAGCGGTTAGCTCCTTCGGTCCTCCGATCGTTGTCAGAAGTAAGTTGGCCGCAGTGTTATCACT
CATGGTTATGGCAGCACTGCATAATTCTCTTACTGTCATGCCATCCGTAAGATGCTTTTCTGTGACTGGT
GAGTACTCAACCAAGTCATTCTGAGAATAGTGTATGCGGCGACCGAGTTGCTCTTGCCCGGCGTCAATAC
GGGATAATACCGCGCCACATAGCAGAACTTTAAAAGTGCTCATCATTGGAAAACGTTCTTCGGGGCGAAA
ACTCTCAAGGATCTTACCGCTGTTGAGATCCAGTTCGATGTAACCCACTCGTGCACCCAACTGATCTTCA
GCATCTTTTACTTTCACCAGCGTTTCTGGGTGAGCAAAAACAGGAAGGCAAAATGCCGCAAAAAAGGGAA
TAAGGGCGACACGGAAATGTTGAATACTCATACTCTTCCTTTTTCAATATTATTGAAGCATTTATCAGGG
TTATTGTCTCATGAGCGGATACATATTTGAATGTATTTAGAAAAATAAACAAATAGGGGTTCCGCGCACA
TTTCCCCGAAAAGTGCCACCTGAC
Features (pLannotate 1.2.2; 33 found; start..end, strand, type, name):
     31..83      -  misc_feature   bom (fragment): basis of mobility region from pBR322
    238..617     +  enhancer       CMV enhancer: human cytomegalovirus immediate early enhancer
    618..817     +  promoter       CMV promoter: human cytomegalovirus (CMV) immediate early promoter
    835..1015    +  LTR            5' LTR (truncated): truncated 5' long terminal repeat (LTR) from HIV-1
   1062..1187    +  misc_feature   HIV-1 Ψ: packaging signal of human immunodeficiency virus type 1
   1171..1534    +  CDS            HIV-1 gag (fragment): gag protein from human immunodeficiency virus 1; gag
   1680..1913    +  misc_feature   RRE: The Rev response element (RRE) of HIV-1 allows for Rev-dependent mRNA export from the nucleus to the cytoplasm.
   2290..2390    +  CDS            Rev (fragment): human immunodeficiency virus 1 (HIV-1) Rev protein; rev; enhances nuclear export of unspliced and incompletely spliced viral mRNAs
   2440..2557    +  misc_feature   cPPT/CTS: central polypurine tract and central termination sequence of HIV-1
   2608..2848    +  promoter       U6 promoter: RNA polymerase III promoter for human U6 snRNA
   2878..2953    +  misc_RNA       gRNA scaffold: guide RNA scaffold for the Streptococcus pyogenes CRISPR/Cas9 system
   2971..2989    +  CDS            small t antigen (fragment): SV40 (simian virus 40) small t antigen
   3015..3226    +  promoter       EF-1α core promoter: core promoter for human elongation factor EF-1α
   3251..7354    +  CDS            Cas9: Cas9 (Csn1) endonuclease from the Streptococcus pyogenes Type II CRISPR/Cas system generates RNA-guided double strand breaks in DNA
   7492..8089    +  CDS            PuroR (fragment): puromycin N-acetyltransferase; pac from Streptomyces; confers resistance to puromycin
   8105..8693    +  misc_feature   WPRE: woodchuck hepatitis virus posttranscriptional regulatory element
   8744..8763    +  misc_feature   cPPT/CTS (fragment): central polypurine tract and central termination sequence of HIV-1
   8765..8998    +  LTR            3' LTR (ΔU3): self-inactivating 3' long terminal repeat (LTR) from HIV-1
   9030..9254    +  polyA_signal   bGH poly(A) signal: bovine growth hormone polyadenylation signal
   9258..9279    +  promoter       SV40 promoter (fragment): SV40 enhancer and early promoter
   9300..9728    +  rep_origin     f1 ori (sequence partly withheld): f1 bacteriophage origin of replication; arrow indicates direction of (+) strand synthesis
   9742..10071   +  promoter       SV40 promoter: SV40 enhancer and early promoter
  10119..10166   +  promoter       EM7 promoter: synthetic bacterial promoter&nbsp
  10185..10559   +  CDS            BleoR: antibiotic-binding protein; Sh ble from Streptoalloteichus hindustanus; confers resistance to bleomycin, phleomycin, and Zeocin™
  10569..10694   +  CDS            ble (fragment): BLE_KLEPN - Experimental evidence at protein level: Swiss-Prot protein existence level 1. Binding protein with a strong affinity to the bleomycin family of antibiotics. Binds to CL990; an antimitotic-antibiotic compound. From Klebsiella pneumoniae.
  10689..10810   +  polyA_signal   SV40 poly(A) signal: SV40 polyadenylation signal
  10881..10903   -  protein_bind   lac operator (fragment): The lac repressor binds to the lac operator to inhibit transcription in E. coli. This inhibition can be relieved by adding lactose or isopropyl-β-D-thiogalactopyranoside (IPTG). lac repressor encoded by lacI
  10907..10937   -  promoter       lac promoter: promoter for the E. coli lac operon
  10952..10973   -  protein_bind   CAP binding site: CAP binding activates transcription in the presence of cAMP. E. coli catabolite activator protein
  10986..11078   -  CDS            lacI (fragment): lac repressor; lacI; The lac repressor binds to the lac operator to inhibit transcription in E. coli. This inhibition can be relieved by adding lactose or isopropyl-β-D-thiogalactopyranoside (IPTG).
  11261..11849   -  rep_origin     ori: high-copy-number ColE1/pMB1/pBR322/pUC origin of replication
  12020..12880   -  CDS            AmpR: β-lactamase; bla; confers resistance to ampicillin, carbenicillin, and related antibiotics
  12881..12985   -  promoter       AmpR promoter: bla
