[The description below was written by a language model from this plasmid's Addgene catalogue record and pLannotate feature annotations shown in this document.]
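Description:
LCV2 V-4 is a third-generation-style, self-inactivating HIV-1 lentiviral CRISPR plasmid built on the LentiCRISPRv2 backbone, carrying both Streptococcus pyogenes Cas9 and a single guide RNA directed against exon 1 of human VEGFA. It is propagated in E. coli through a high-copy ColE1/pUC-type origin with ampicillin resistance. The backbone also contains an f1 origin and an SV40/EM7-driven bleomycin/Zeocin resistance cassette that lies outside the LTRs and so is not part of the packaged genome. The catalogue lists a recombination-deficient growth strain, consistent with the repeated LTR sequences.

The viral transfer region starts with a CMV enhancer/promoter fused to a truncated 5' LTR, which drives genomic RNA production in packaging cells. It is followed by the Ψ packaging signal with adjoining gag sequence, the Rev response element for nuclear export, and the cPPT/CTS, which aids nuclear import of the provirus. Downstream, a human U6 Pol III promoter transcribes the VEGFA-targeting spacer, cloned via BsmBI sites, fused to the Cas9 guide scaffold. A separate EF-1α core promoter drives Cas9, with a puromycin N-acetyltransferase coding sequence following it in the same orientation for selection of transduced mammalian cells. The feature table does not annotate the element linking the two coding sequences. A WPRE enhances transcript expression, and the ΔU3 3' LTR inactivates LTR promoter activity after integration, with a bGH polyadenylation signal beyond it.

The construct delivers Cas9 and guide together, by transfection or lentiviral transduction, to introduce disruptive double-strand breaks in VEGFA. The associated work applied this to knocking down VEGF-A expression in human retinal pigment epithelial cells.
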