Addgene plasmid #84807: LCV2 V-4
Purpose: Cas9 with sgRNA targeting Exon 1 of VEGF-A
Depositing lab: Glenn Yiu. Depositing organization: University of California, Davis. Publication: Genomic Disruption of VEGF-A Expression in Human Retinal Pigment Epithelial Cells Using CRISPR-Cas9 Endonuclease. Yiu G, Tieu E, Nguyen AT, Wong B, Smit-McBride Z. Invest Ophthalmol Vis Sci. 2016 Oct 1;57(13):5490-5497. doi: 10.1167/iovs.16-20296. PubMed 27768202.
Backbone
  Vector backbone: LentiCRISPRv2
  Backbone manufacturer: Feng Zhang lab (Addgene #52961)
  Vector type: Mammalian Expression, Lentiviral, CRISPR
  Selectable markers: Puromycin
Growth in bacteria
  Bacterial resistance: Ampicillin, 100 μg/mL
  Growth temperature: 37°C
  Growth strain: NEB Stable
  Copy number: Unknown
Gene/Insert
  Gene/Insert name: gRNA targeting VEGF-A
  gRNA/shRNA sequence: GCCCGAGCTAGCACTTCTCG
  Species: H. sapiens (human)
  Entrez Gene: VEGFA (a.k.a. L-VEGF, MVCD1, VEGF, VPF)
  Promoter: U6
  Cloning method: Restriction Enzyme; 5′ cloning site BsmBI (unknown if destroyed); 3′ cloning site BsmBI (unknown if destroyed)
  Sequencing primers: 5′ LKO.1 5' (GACTATCATATGCTTACCGT)
Terms and licenses: Academic/Nonprofit Terms; Industry Terms: Not Available to Industry
How to cite: LCV2 V-4 was a gift from Glenn Yiu (Addgene plasmid # 84807 ; http://n2t.net/addgene:84807 ; RRID:Addgene_84807)
