>Addgene plasmid #84807 | LCV2 V-4 | addgene partial sequence | sequence record 164194 | hU6-F 5'-GAGGGCCTATTTCCCATGATT-3'
GTTAGAGAGATAATTAGAATTAATTTGACTGTAAACACAAAGATATTAGTACAAAATACGTGACGTAGAA
AGTAATAATTTCTTGGGTAGTTTGCAGTTTTAAAATTATGTTTTAAAATGGACTATCATATGCTTACCGT
AACTTGAAAGTATTTCGATTTCTTGGCTTTATATATCTTGTGGAAAGGACGAAACACCGGCCCGAGCTAG
CACTTCTCGGTTTTAGAGCTAGAAATAGCAAGTTAAAATAAGGCTAGTCCGTTATCAACTTGAAAAAGTG
GCACCGAGTCGGTGCTTTTTTGAATTCGCTAGCTAGGTCTTGAAAGGAGTGGGAATTGGCTCCGGTGCCC
GTCAGTGGGCAGAGCGCACATCGCCCACAGTCCCCGAGAAGTTGGGGGGAGGGGTCGGCAATTGATCCGG
TGCCTAGAGAAGGTGGCGCGGGGTAAACTGGGAAAGTGA
