>Addgene plasmid #84807 | LCV2 V-4 | addgene partial sequence | sequence record 164195 | StrepPyoCas9-5UTR-F 5'-CGGTGCCACTTTTTCAAGTTG-3'
CTTGCTATTTCTAGCTCTAAAACCGAGAAGTGCTAGCTCGGGCCGGTGTTTCGTCCTTTCCACAAGATAT
ATAAAGCCAAGAAATCGAAATACTTTCAAGTTACGGTAAGCATATGATAGTCCATTTTAAAACATAATTT
TAAAACTGCAAACTACCCAAGAAATTATTACTTTCTACGTCACGTATTTTGTACTAATATCTTTGTGTTT
ACAGTCAAATTAATTCTAATTATCTCTCTAACAGCCTTGTATCGTATATGCAAATATGAAGGAATCATGG
GAAATAGGCCCTCGGTACCTTAATTAACCAAACTGGATCTCTGCTGTCCCTGTAATAAACCCGAAAATTT
TGAATTTTTGTAATTTGTTTTTGTAATTCTTTAGTTTGTATGTCTGTTGCTATTATGTCTACTATTCTTT
CCCCTGCACTGTACCCCCCAATCCCCCCTTTTCTTTTAAAATTGTGGATGAATACTGCCATTTGTCTGCA
GAATTGGCGCACGCAGTGCCGATCCGTTCACTAATCGAATGGATCTGTCTCTGTCTCTCTCTCCACCTTC
TTCTTCTATTCCTTCGGGCCTGTCGGGTCCCCTCGGGGTTGGGAGGTGGGTCTGAAACGATAATGGTGAA
TATCCCTGCCTAACTCTATTCACTATAGAAAGTACAGCAAAAACTATTCTTAAACCTACCAAGCCTCCTA
CTATCATTATGAATAATTTTATATACCACAGCCAATTTGTTATGTTAAACCAATTCCACAAACTTGCCCA
TTTATCTAATTCCAATAATTCTTGTTCATTCTTTTCTTGCTGGTTTTGCGATTCTTCAATTAAGGAGTGT
ATTAAGCTTG
